Addgene plasmid #143703: TFORF0456
Purpose: Lentiviral vector for overexpressing transcription factor ORFs with unique 24-bp barcodes. Barcodes facilitate identification of transcription factors in pooled screens.
Depositing lab: Feng Zhang. Depositing organization: Broad Institute. Publication: A transcription factor atlas of directed differentiation. Joung J, Ma S, Tay T, Geiger-Schuller KR, Kirchgatterer PC, Verdine VK, Guo B, Arias-Garcia MA, Allen WE, Singh A, Kuksenko O, Abudayyeh OO, Gootenberg JS, Fu Z, Macrae RK, Buenrostro JD, Regev A, Zhang F. Cell. 2023 Jan 5;186(1):209-229.e26. doi: 10.1016/j.cell.2022.11.026. PubMed 36608654.
Backbone
  Vector backbone: pLX_TRC317
  Backbone manufacturer: Broad Institute Genetic Perturbation Platform
  Backbone size w/o insert (bp): 8264
  Vector type: Mammalian Expression, Lentiviral
  Selectable markers: Puromycin
Growth in bacteria
  Bacterial resistance: Ampicillin, 100 μg/mL
  Growth temperature: 37°C
  Growth strain: NEB Stable
  Copy number: High Copy
Gene/Insert
  Gene/Insert name: HOXD9
  Species: H. sapiens (human)
  Insert size (bp): 1160
  Entrez Gene: HOXD9 (a.k.a. HOX4, HOX4C, Hox-4.3, Hox-5.2)
  Promoter: EF1a
  Cloning method: Unknown
  Sequencing primers: 5′ GGGTGGAGACTGAAGTTAGGCCAG; 3′ CACATAGCGTAAAAGGAGCAACATAG
Terms and licenses: Academic/Nonprofit Terms; Industry Terms: Not Available to Industry
Depositor comments: NM_014213,ENST00000249499 . The transcription factor ORF portion of this plasmid was synthesized by Genewiz. Please test multiple small colonies in case of plasmid recombination. To make this collection available in a timely manner, a portion of this collection was not fully sequenced by Addgene. If an Addgene verified full plasmid sequence is not available, please contact us prior to placing an order to request the full sequence.
How to cite: TFORF0456 was a gift from Feng Zhang (Addgene plasmid # 143703 ; http://n2t.net/addgene:143703 ; RRID:Addgene_143703)
