[The description below was written by a language model from this plasmid's Addgene catalogue record and pLannotate feature annotations shown in this document.]
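Description:
TFORF0456 is a lentiviral mammalian expression plasmid built on the pLX_TRC317 backbone and carrying the human transcription factor HOXD9 as its open reading frame. It belongs to a barcoded transcription factor ORF collection in which each construct carries a unique 24-bp barcode, so that individual factors can be identified by sequencing in pooled overexpression screens. The barcode is not annotated in the feature table, so its position cannot be stated from the record. In bacteria the plasmid is maintained through a high-copy ColE1/pUC-type origin and selected with ampicillin via the bla gene. An f1 origin and residual lac/lacZα, T7 and T3 elements from the cloning backbone are also present. The depositor notes that the plasmid can recombine, as is common for LTR-containing vectors.

The viral portion follows a third-generation, self-inactivating design. An RSV promoter fused to a truncated HIV-1 5' LTR drives genomic RNA production in packaging cells, followed by the Ψ packaging signal, a gag fragment, the Rev response element and a cPPT/CTS, and ending in a ΔU3 3' LTR with a downstream SV40 polyadenylation signal. Two expression units lie between the LTRs. An SV40 early promoter drives puromycin N-acetyltransferase for selecting transduced cells, and the strong constitutive EF-1α promoter drives the HOXD9 coding sequence. A WPRE downstream of the ORF enhances transcript stability and expression. No epitope tag or fluorescent reporter is annotated. Several short hits, such as the U6 promoter, small t antigen and lacI fragments, appear to be partial matches rather than functional elements. The construct is intended for stable HOXD9 overexpression, for example in directed differentiation screens.
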