Features (pLannotate 1.2.2; 31 found; start..end, strand, type, name):
      5..231     +  promoter       RSV promoter: Rous sarcoma virus enhancer/promoter
    232..412     +  LTR            5' LTR (truncated): truncated 5' long terminal repeat (LTR) from HIV-1
    459..584     +  misc_feature   HIV-1 Ψ: packaging signal of human immunodeficiency virus type 1
    568..931     +  CDS            HIV-1 gag (fragment): gag protein from human immunodeficiency virus 1; gag
   1077..1310    +  misc_feature   RRE: The Rev response element (RRE) of HIV-1 allows for Rev-dependent mRNA export from the nucleus to the cytoplasm.
   1687..1713    +  CDS            Rev (fragment): human immunodeficiency virus 1 (HIV-1) Rev protein; rev; enhances nuclear export of unspliced and incompletely spliced viral mRNAs
   1720..1743    +  promoter       SV40 promoter (fragment): SV40 early promoter
   1744..1815    +  promoter       SV40 promoter (fragment): SV40 enhancer and early promoter
   1839..1974    +  rep_origin     SV40 ori: SV40 origin of replication
   2020..2616    +  CDS            PuroR (fragment): puromycin N-acetyltransferase; pac from Streptomyces; confers resistance to puromycin
   2665..2782    +  misc_feature   cPPT/CTS: central polypurine tract and central termination sequence of HIV-1
   2847..2913    +  CDS            small t antigen (fragment): SV40 (simian virus 40) small t antigen
   2920..4098    +  promoter       EF-1α promoter: strong constitutive promoter for human elongation factor EF-1α
   4115..5170    +  CDS            HOXD9: HXD9_HUMAN - Also known as HOX4C. Experimental evidence at protein level: Swiss-Prot protein existence level 1. Sequence-specific transcription factor which is part of a developmental regulatory system that provides cells with specific positional identities on the anterior-posterior axis. From Homo sapiens (Human).
   5186..5239    +  promoter       U6 promoter (fragment): RNA polymerase III promoter for human U6 snRNA
   5281..5869    +  misc_feature   WPRE: woodchuck hepatitis virus posttranscriptional regulatory element
   5920..5939    +  misc_feature   cPPT/CTS (fragment): central polypurine tract and central termination sequence of HIV-1
   5941..6174    +  LTR            3' LTR (ΔU3): self-inactivating 3' long terminal repeat (LTR) from HIV-1
   6252..6373    +  polyA_signal   SV40 poly(A) signal: SV40 polyadenylation signal
   6413..6548    +  rep_origin     SV40 ori: SV40 origin of replication
   6569..6587    -  promoter       T7 promoter: promoter for bacteriophage T7 RNA polymerase
   6595..6750    +  CDS            lacZα (fragment): LacZα fragment of β-galactosidase; lacZ fragment
   6755..7183    +  rep_origin     f1 ori (sequence partly withheld): f1 bacteriophage origin of replication; arrow indicates direction of (+) strand synthesis
   7236..7340    +  promoter       AmpR promoter: bla
   7341..8201    +  CDS            AmpR: β-lactamase; bla; confers resistance to ampicillin, carbenicillin, and related antibiotics
   8372..8960    +  rep_origin     ori: high-copy-number ColE1/pMB1/pBR322/pUC origin of replication
   9143..9235    +  CDS            lacI (fragment): lac repressor; lacI; The lac repressor binds to the lac operator to inhibit transcription in E. coli. This inhibition can be relieved by adding lactose or isopropyl-β-D-thiogalactopyranoside (IPTG).
   9248..9269    +  protein_bind   CAP binding site: CAP binding activates transcription in the presence of cAMP. E. coli catabolite activator protein
   9284..9314    +  promoter       lac promoter: promoter for the E. coli lac operon
   9322..9338    +  protein_bind   lac operator: The lac repressor binds to the lac operator to inhibit transcription in E. coli. This inhibition can be relieved by adding lactose or isopropyl-β-D-thiogalactopyranoside (IPTG). lac repressor encoded by lacI
   9383..9401    +  promoter       T3 promoter: promoter for bacteriophage T3 RNA polymerase
>Addgene plasmid #143703 | TFORF0456 | addgene full sequence | sequence record 392315 | Addgene NGS Result
TTAATGTAGTCTTATGCAATACTCTTGTAGTCTTGCAACATGGTAACGATGAGTTAGCAACATGCCTTAC
AAGGAGAGAAAAAGCACCGTGCATGCCGATTGGTGGAAGTAAGGTGGTACGATCGTGCCTTATTAGGAAG
GCAACAGACGGGTCTGACATGGATTGGACGAACCACTGAATTGCCGCATTGCAGAGATATTGTATTTAAG
TGCCTAGCTCGATACATAAACGGGTCTCTCTGGTTAGACCAGATCTGAGCCTGGGAGCTCTCTGGCTAAC
TAGGGAACCCACTGCTTAAGCCTCAATAAAGCTTGCCTTGAGTGCTTCAAGTAGTGTGTGCCCGTCTGTT
GTGTGACTCTGGTAACTAGAGATCCCTCAGACCCTTTTAGTCAGTGTGGAAAATCTCTAGCAGTGGCGCC
CGAACAGGGACTTGAAAGCGAAAGGGAAACCAGAGGAGCTCTCTCGACGCAGGACTCGGCTTGCTGAAGC
GCGCACGGCAAGAGGCGAGGGGCGGCGACTGGTGAGTACGCCAAAAATTTTGACTAGCGGAGGCTAGAAG
GAGAGAGATGGGTGCGAGAGCGTCAGTATTAAGCGGGGGAGAATTAGATCGCGATGGGAAAAAATTCGGT
TAAGGCCAGGGGGAAAGAAAAAATATAAATTAAAACATATAGTATGGGCAAGCAGGGAGCTAGAACGATT
CGCAGTTAATCCTGGCCTGTTAGAAACATCAGAAGGCTGTAGACAAATACTGGGACAGCTACAACCATCC
CTTCAGACAGGATCAGAAGAACTTAGATCATTATATAATACAGTAGCAACCCTCTATTGTGTGCATCAAA
GGATAGAGATAAAAGACACCAAGGAAGCTTTAGACAAGATAGAGGAAGAGCAAAACAAAAGTAAGACCAC
CGCACAGCAAGCGGCCGCTGATCTTCAGACCTGGAGGAGGAGATATGAGGGACAATTGGAGAAGTGAATT
ATATAAATATAAAGTAGTAAAAATTGAACCATTAGGAGTAGCACCCACCAAGGCAAAGAGAAGAGTGGTG
CAGAGAGAAAAAAGAGCAGTGGGAATAGGAGCTTTGTTCCTTGGGTTCTTGGGAGCAGCAGGAAGCACTA
TGGGCGCAGCGTCAATGACGCTGACGGTACAGGCCAGACAATTATTGTCTGGTATAGTGCAGCAGCAGAA
CAATTTGCTGAGGGCTATTGAGGCGCAACAGCATCTGTTGCAACTCACAGTCTGGGGCATCAAGCAGCTC
CAGGCAAGAATCCTGGCTGTGGAAAGATACCTAAAGGATCAACAGCTCCTGGGGATTTGGGGTTGCTCTG
GAAAACTCATTTGCACCACTGCTGTGCCTTGGAATGCTAGTTGGAGTAATAAATCTCTGGAACAGATTTG
GAATCACACGACCTGGATGGAGTGGGACAGAGAAATTAACAATTACACAAGCTTAATACACTCCTTAATT
GAAGAATCGCAAAACCAGCAAGAAAAGAATGAACAAGAATTATTGGAATTAGATAAATGGGCAAGTTTGT
GGAATTGGTTTAACATAACAAATTGGCTGTGGTATATAAAATTATTCATAATGATAGTAGGAGGCTTGGT
AGGTTTAAGAATAGTTTTTGCTGTACTTTCTATAGTGAATAGAGTTAGGCAGGGATATTCACCATTATCG
TTTCAGACCCACCTCCCAACCCCGAGGGGACCCATGCATTGCATCTCAATTAGTCAGCAACCAGGTGTGG
AAAGTCCCCAGGCTCCCCAGCAGGCAGAAGTATGCAAAGCATGCGTCTCAATTAGTCAGCAACCATAGTC
CCGCCCCTAACTCCGCCCATCCCGCCCCTAACTCCGCCCAGTTCCGCCCATTCTCCGCCCCATGGCTGAC
TAATTTTTTTTATTTATGCAGAGGCCGAGGCCGCCTCGGCCTCTGAGCTATTCCAGAAGTAGTGAGGAGG
CTTTTTTGGAGGCCTAGGCTTTTGCAAAAAGCTTTCTAGAGGTACCACCGGAGCTTACCATGACCGAGTA
CAAGCCCACGGTGCGCCTCGCCACCCGCGACGACGTCCCCAGGGCCGTACGCACCCTCGCCGCCGCGTTC
GCCGACTACCCCGCCACGCGCCACACCGTCGATCCGGACCGCCACATCGAGCGGGTCACCGAGCTGCAAG
AACTCTTCCTCACGCGCGTCGGGCTCGACATCGGCAAGGTGTGGGTCGCGGACGACGGCGCCGCCGTGGC
GGTCTGGACCACGCCGGAGAGCGTCGAAGCGGGGGCGGTGTTCGCCGAGATCGGCCCGCGCATGGCCGAG
TTGAGCGGTTCCCGGCTGGCCGCGCAGCAACAGATGGAAGGCCTCCTGGCGCCGCACCGGCCCAAGGAGC
CCGCGTGGTTCCTGGCCACCGTCGGCGTCTCGCCCGACCACCAGGGCAAGGGTCTGGGCAGCGCCGTCGT
GCTCCCCGGAGTGGAGGCGGCCGAGCGCGCCGGGGTGCCCGCCTTCCTGGAGACCTCCGCGCCCCGCAAC
CTCCCCTTCTACGAGCGGCTCGGCTTCACCGTCACCGCCGACGTCGAGGTGCCCGAAGGACCGCGCACCT
GGTGCATGACCCGCAAGCCCGGTGCCAGTTAACGAATTCTAGATCTTGAGACAAATGGCAGTATTCATCC
ACAATTTTAAAAGAAAAGGGGGGATTGGGGGGTACAGTGCAGGGGAAAGAATAGTAGACATAATAGCAAC
AGACATACAAACTAAAGAATTACAAAAACAAATTACAAAAATTCAAAATTTTCGGGTTTATTACAGGGAC
AGCAGAGATCCACTTTGGCGCCGGCTCGAGGCCTGCAGGTGCAAAGATGGATAAAGTTTTAAACAGAGAG
GAATCTTTGCAGCTAATGGACCTTCTAGGTCTTGAAAGGAGTGGGAATTGGCTCCGGTGCCCGTCAGTGG
GCAGAGCGCACATCGCCCACAGTCCCCGAGAAGTTGGGGGGAGGGGTCGGCAATTGAACCGGTGCCTAGA
GAAGGTGGCGCGGGGTAAACTGGGAAAGTGATGTCGTGTACTGGCTCCGCCTTTTTCCCGAGGGTGGGGG
AGAACCGTATATAAGTGCAGTAGTCGCCGTGAACGTTCTTTTTCGCAACGGGTTTGCCGCCAGAACACAG
GTAAGTGCCGTGTGTGGTTCCCGCGGGCCTGGCCTCTTTACGGGTTATGGCCCTTGCGTGCCTTGAATTA
CTTCCACCTGGCTGCAGTACGTGATTCTTGATCCCGAGCTTCGGGTTGGAAGTGGGTGGGAGAGTTCGAG
GCCTTGCGCTTAAGGAGCCCCTTCGCCTCGTGCTTGAGTTGAGGCCTGGCCTGGGCGCTGGGGCCGCCGC
GTGCGAATCTGGTGGCACCTTCGCGCCTGTCTCGCTGCTTTCGATAAGTCTCTAGCCATTTAAAATTTTT
GATGACCTGCTGCGACGCTTTTTTTCTGGCAAGATAGTCTTGTAAATGCGGGCCAAGATCTGCACACTGG
TATTTCGGTTTTTGGGGCCGCGGGCGGCGACGGGGCCCGTGCGTCCCAGCGCACATGTTCGGCGAGGCGG
GGCCTGCGAGCGCGGCCACCGAGAATCGGACGGGGGTAGTCTCAAGCTGGCCGGCCTGCTCTGGTGCCTG
GCCTCGCGCCGCCGTGTATCGCCCCGCCCTGGGCGGCAAGGCTGGCCCGGTCGGCACCAGTTGCGTGAGC
GGAAAGATGGCCGCTTCCCGGCCCTGCTGCAGGGAGCTCAAAATGGAGGACGCGGCGCTCGGGAGAGCGG
GCGGGTGAGTCACCCACACAAAGGAAAAGGGCCTTTCCGTCCTCAGCCGTCGCTTCATGTGACTCCACGG
AGTACCGGGCGCCGTCCAGGCACCTCGATTAGTTCTCGAGCTTTTGGAGTACGTCGTCTTTAGGTTGGGG
GGAGGGGTTTTATGCGATGGAGTTTCCCCACACTGAGTGGGTGGAGACTGAAGTTAGGCCAGCTTGGCAC
TTGATGTAATTCTCCTTGGAATTTGCCCTTTTTGAGTTTGGATCTTGGTTCATTCTCAAGCCTCAGACAG
TGGTTCAAAGTTTTTTTCTTCCATTTCAGGTGTCGTGAGGCTAGCACCGCCACCATGTTGGGTGGGAGTG
CGGGACGCCTCAAAATGTCTTCCAGTGGCACCCTCAGCAACTACTACGTGGACTCGCTTATAGGCCATGA
GGGCGACGAGGTGTTCGCGGCGCGCTTCGGGCCGCCGGGGCCAGGCGCGCAGGGCCGGCCTGCAGGTGTG
GCTGATGGCCCGGCCGCCACCGCCGCCGAGTTCGCCTCGTGTAGTTTTGCCCCCAGATCGGCCGTGTTCT
CTGCCTCGTGGTCCGCGGTGCCCTCCCAGCCCCCGGCAGCGGCGGCGATGAGCGGCCTCTACCACCCGTA
CGTTCCCCCGCCGCCCCTGGCCGCCTCTGCCTCCGAGCCCGGCCGCTACGTGCGCTCCTGGATGGAGCCG
CTGCCCGGCTTCCCGGGCGGTGCGGGCGGTGGCGGTGGTGGTGGAGGCGGCGGTCCGGGCCGCGGTCCCA
GCCCTGGCCCCAGCGGCCCAGCCAACGGGCGCCACTACGGGATTAAGCCTGAAACCCGAGCGGCCCCGGC
CCCCGCCACGGCCGCCTCCACCACCTCCTCCTCCTCCACTTCCTTATCCTCCTCCTCCAAACGGACTGAG
TGCTCCGTGGCCCGGGAGTCCCAGGGGAGCAGCGGCCCCGAGTTCTCGTGCAACTCGTTCCTGCAGGAGA
AGGCGGCAGCGGCGACGGGGGGAACCGGGCCTGGGGCAGGGATCGGGGCCGCGACTGGGACGGGCGGCTC
GTCGGAGCCCTCAGCTTGCAGCGACCACCCGATCCCAGGCTGTTCGCTGAAGGAGGAGGAGAAGCAGCAT
TCGCAGCCGCAGCAGCAGCAACTTGACCCAAACAACCCCGCCGCGAACTGGATCCACGCTCGCTCCACCC
GGAAAAAGCGCTGTCCCTACACCAAATACCAGACGCTTGAGCTGGAGAAAGAATTCCTCTTCAACATGTA
CCTCACCCGGGACCGGCGCTACGAGGTGGCCAGGATTCTCAACCTAACAGAGAGACAGGTCAAAATCTGG
TTTCAGAACCGTAGGATGAAAATGAAAAAGATGAGCAAGGAGAAATGCCCCAAAGGAGACTAGTAATGAA
CTAGTCCGTAACTTGAAAGTATTTCGATTTCTTGGCTTTATATATCTTGTGGAAAGGACGACTAACTAAC
GACGGACTACATTGAACGCGTTAAGTCGACAATCAACCTCTGGATTACAAAATTTGTGAAAGATTGACTG
GTATTCTTAACTATGTTGCTCCTTTTACGCTATGTGGATACGCTGCTTTAATGCCTTTGTATCATGCTAT
TGCTTCCCGTATGGCTTTCATTTTCTCCTCCTTGTATAAATCCTGGTTGCTGTCTCTTTATGAGGAGTTG
TGGCCCGTTGTCAGGCAACGTGGCGTGGTGTGCACTGTGTTTGCTGACGCAACCCCCACTGGTTGGGGCA
TTGCCACCACCTGTCAGCTCCTTTCCGGGACTTTCGCTTTCCCCCTCCCTATTGCCACGGCGGAACTCAT
CGCCGCCTGCCTTGCCCGCTGCTGGACAGGGGCTCGGCTGTTGGGCACTGACAATTCCGTGGTGTTGTCG
GGGAAATCATCGTCCTTTCCTTGGCTGCTCGCCTGTGTTGCCACCTGGATTCTGCGCGGGACGTCCTTCT
GCTACGTCCCTTCGGCCCTCAATCCAGCGGACCTTCCTTCCCGCGGCCTGCTGCCGGCTCTGCGGCCTCT
TCCGCGTCTTCGCCTTCGCCCTCAGACGAGTCGGATCTCCCTTTGGGCCGCCTCCCCGCGTCGACTTTAA
GACCAATGACTTACAAGGCAGCTGTAGATCTTAGCCACTTTTTAAAAGAAAAGGGGGGACTGGAAGGGCT
AATTCACTCCCAACGAAGACAAGATCTGCTTTTTGCTTGTACTGGGTCTCTCTGGTTAGACCAGATCTGA
GCCTGGGAGCTCTCTGGCTAACTAGGGAACCCACTGCTTAAGCCTCAATAAAGCTTGCCTTGAGTGCTTC
AAGTAGTGTGTGCCCGTCTGTTGTGTGACTCTGGTAACTAGAGATCCCTCAGACCCTTTTAGTCAGTGTG
GAAAATCTCTAGCAGTACGTATAGTAGTTCATGTCATCTTATTATTCAGTATTTATAACTTGCAAAGAAA
TGAATATCAGAGAGTGAGAGGAACTTGTTTATTGCAGCTTATAATGGTTACAAATAAAGCAATAGCATCA
CAAATTTCACAAATAAAGCATTTTTTTCACTGCATTCTAGTTGTGGTTTGTCCAAACTCATCAATGTATC
TTATCATGTCTGGCTCTAGCTATCCCGCCCCTAACTCCGCCCATCCCGCCCCTAACTCCGCCCAGTTCCG
CCCATTCTCCGCCCCATGGCTGACTAATTTTTTTTATTTATGCAGAGGCCGAGGCCGCCTCGGCCTCTGA
GCTATTCCAGAAGTAGTGAGGAGGCTTTTTTGGAGGCCTAGGGACGTACCCAATTCGCCCTATAGTGAGT
CGTATTACGCGCGCTCACTGGCCGTCGTTTTACAACGTCGTGACTGGGAAAACCCTGGCGTTACCCAACT
TAATCGCCTTGCAGCACATCCCCCTTTCGCCAGCTGGCGTAATAGCGAAGAGGCCCGCACCGATCGCCCT
TCCCAACAGTTGCGCAGCCTGAATGGCGAATGGG
[124 nt withheld, positions 6755-6878]
C
[91 nt withheld, positions 6880-6970]
A
[49 nt withheld, positions 6972-7020]
CCTTTGACGTTGGAGTCCACGTTCTTT
[37 nt withheld, positions 7048-7084]
ACCCTATCTCGGTCTATTCTTTTGATTTATAAGGGATTTTGCCGATTTCGGCCTATTGGTTAAAAAATGA
GCTGATTTAACAAAAATTTAACGCGAATTTTAACAAAATATTAACGCTTACAATTTAGGTGGCACTTTTC
GGGGAAATGTGCGCGGAACCCCTATTTGTTTATTTTTCTAAATACATTCAAATATGTATCCGCTCATGAG
ACAATAACCCTGATAAATGCTTCAATAATATTGAAAAAGGAAGAGTATGAGTATTCAACATTTCCGTGTC
GCCCTTATTCCCTTTTTTGCGGCATTTTGCCTTCCTGTTTTTGCTCACCCAGAAACGCTGGTGAAAGTAA
AAGATGCTGAAGATCAGTTGGGTGCACGAGTGGGTTACATCGAACTGGATCTCAACAGCGGTAAGATCCT
TGAGAGTTTTCGCCCCGAAGAACGTTTTCCAATGATGAGCACTTTTAAAGTTCTGCTATGTGGCGCGGTA
TTATCCCGTATTGACGCCGGGCAAGAGCAACTCGGTCGCCGCATACACTATTCTCAGAATGACTTGGTTG
AGTACTCACCAGTCACAGAAAAGCATCTTACGGATGGCATGACAGTAAGAGAATTATGCAGTGCTGCCAT
AACCATGAGTGATAACACTGCGGCCAACTTACTTCTGACAACGATCGGAGGACCGAAGGAGCTAACCGCT
TTTTTGCACAACATGGGGGATCATGTAACTCGCCTTGATCGTTGGGAACCGGAGCTGAATGAAGCCATAC
CAAACGACGAGCGTGACACCACGATGCCTGTAGCAATGGCAACAACGTTGCGCAAACTATTAACTGGCGA
ACTACTTACTCTAGCTTCCCGGCAACAATTAATAGACTGGATGGAGGCGGATAAAGTTGCAGGACCACTT
CTGCGCTCGGCCCTTCCGGCTGGCTGGTTTATTGCTGATAAATCTGGAGCCGGTGAGCGTGGGTCTCGCG
GTATCATTGCAGCACTGGGGCCAGATGGTAAGCCCTCCCGTATCGTAGTTATCTACACGACGGGGAGTCA
GGCAACTATGGATGAACGAAATAGACAGATCGCTGAGATAGGTGCCTCACTGATTAAGCATTGGTAACTG
TCAGACCAAGTTTACTCATATATACTTTAGATTGATTTAAAACTTCATTTTTAATTTAAAAGGATCTAGG
TGAAGATCCTTTTTGATAATCTCATGACCAAAATCCCTTAACGTGAGTTTTCGTTCCACTGAGCGTCAGA
CCCCGTAGAAAAGATCAAAGGATCTTCTTGAGATCCTTTTTTTCTGCGCGTAATCTGCTGCTTGCAAACA
AAAAAACCACCGCTACCAGCGGTGGTTTGTTTGCCGGATCAAGAGCTACCAACTCTTTTTCCGAAGGTAA
CTGGCTTCAGCAGAGCGCAGATACCAAATACTGTTCTTCTAGTGTAGCCGTAGTTAGGCCACCACTTCAA
GAACTCTGTAGCACCGCCTACATACCTCGCTCTGCTAATCCTGTTACCAGTGGCTGCTGCCAGTGGCGAT
AAGTCGTGTCTTACCGGGTTGGACTCAAGACGATAGTTACCGGATAAGGCGCAGCGGTCGGGCTGAACGG
GGGGTTCGTGCACACAGCCCAGCTTGGAGCGAACGACCTACACCGAACTGAGATACCTACAGCGTGAGCT
ATGAGAAAGCGCCACGCTTCCCGAAGGGAGAAAGGCGGACAGGTATCCGGTAAGCGGCAGGGTCGGAACA
GGAGAGCGCACGAGGGAGCTTCCAGGGGGAAACGCCTGGTATCTTTATAGTCCTGTCGGGTTTCGCCACC
TCTGACTTGAGCGTCGATTTTTGTGATGCTCGTCAGGGGGGCGGAGCCTATGGAAAAACGCCAGCAACGC
GGCCTTTTTACGGTTCCTGGCCTTTTGCTGGCCTTTTGCTCACATGTTCTTTCCTGCGTTATCCCCTGAT
TCTGTGGATAACCGTATTACCGCCTTTGAGTGAGCTGATACCGCTCGCCGCAGCCGAACGACCGAGCGCA
GCGAGTCAGTGAGCGAGGAAGCGGAAGAGCGCCCAATACGCAAACCGCCTCTCCCCGCGCGTTGGCCGAT
TCATTAATGCAGCTGGCACGACAGGTTTCCCGACTGGAAAGCGGGCAGTGAGCGCAACGCAATTAATGTG
AGTTAGCTCACTCATTAGGCACCCCAGGCTTTACACTTTATGCTTCCGGCTCGTATGTTGTGTGGAATTG
TGAGCGGATAACAATTTCACACAGGAAACAGCTATGACCATGATTACGCCAAGCGCGCAATTAACCCTCA
CTAAAGGGAACAAAAGCTGGAGCTGCAAGC
