>Addgene plasmid #143703 | TFORF0456 | depositor partial sequence | sequence record 283239 | Insert
ACCGCCACCATGTTGGGTGGGAGTGCGGGACGCCTCAAAATGTCTTCCAGTGGCACCCTCAGCAACTACT
ACGTGGACTCGCTTATAGGCCATGAGGGCGACGAGGTGTTCGCGGCGCGCTTCGGGCCGCCGGGGCCAGG
CGCGCAGGGCCGGCCTGCAGGTGTGGCTGATGGCCCGGCCGCCACCGCCGCCGAGTTCGCCTCGTGTAGT
TTTGCCCCCAGATCGGCCGTGTTCTCTGCCTCGTGGTCCGCGGTGCCCTCCCAGCCCCCGGCAGCGGCGG
CGATGAGCGGCCTCTACCACCCGTACGTTCCCCCGCCGCCCCTGGCCGCCTCTGCCTCCGAGCCCGGCCG
CTACGTGCGCTCCTGGATGGAGCCGCTGCCCGGCTTCCCGGGCGGTGCGGGCGGTGGCGGTGGTGGTGGA
GGCGGCGGTCCGGGCCGCGGTCCCAGCCCTGGCCCCAGCGGCCCAGCCAACGGGCGCCACTACGGGATTA
AGCCTGAAACCCGAGCGGCCCCGGCCCCCGCCACGGCCGCCTCCACCACCTCCTCCTCCTCCACTTCCTT
ATCCTCCTCCTCCAAACGGACTGAGTGCTCCGTGGCCCGGGAGTCCCAGGGGAGCAGCGGCCCCGAGTTC
TCGTGCAACTCGTTCCTGCAGGAGAAGGCGGCAGCGGCGACGGGGGGAACCGGGCCTGGGGCAGGGATCG
GGGCCGCGACTGGGACGGGCGGCTCGTCGGAGCCCTCAGCTTGCAGCGACCACCCGATCCCAGGCTGTTC
GCTGAAGGAGGAGGAGAAGCAGCATTCGCAGCCGCAGCAGCAGCAACTTGACCCAAACAACCCCGCCGCG
AACTGGATCCACGCTCGCTCCACCCGGAAAAAGCGCTGTCCCTACACCAAATACCAGACGCTTGAGCTGG
AGAAAGAATTCCTCTTCAACATGTACCTCACCCGGGACCGGCGCTACGAGGTGGCCAGGATTCTCAACCT
AACAGAGAGACAGGTCAAAATCTGGTTTCAGAACCGTAGGATGAAAATGAAAAAGATGAGCAAGGAGAAA
TGCCCCAAAGGAGACTAGTAATGAACTAGTCCGTAACTTGAAAGTATTTCGATTTCTTGGCTTTATATAT
CTTGTGGAAAGGACGACTAACTAACGACGGACTACATTGA
