>Addgene plasmid #143703 | TFORF0456 | depositor partial sequence | sequence record 283240 | Barcode
CTAACTAACGACGGACTACATTGA
